>Addgene plasmid #111324 | puC19 preACT1(WTdel6) | addgene full sequence | sequence record 218070 | Addgene NGS Result
AGGGTTTTCCCAGTCACGACGTTGTAAAACGACGGCCAGTGAATTGTAATACGACTCACTATAGGGCGAA
TTGGAGCTCGCCCCTTTTAGATTTTTCACGCTTACTGCTTTTTTCTTCCCAAGATCGAAAATTTACTGAA
TTAACAATGGATTCTGGTATGTTCTAGCGCTTGCACCATCCCATTTAACTGTAAGAAGAATTGCACGGTC
CCAATTGCTCGAGAGATTTCTCTTTTACCTTTTTTTACTATTTTTCACTCTCCCATAACCTCCTATATTG
ACTGATCTGTAATAACCACGATATTATTGGAATAAATAGGGGCTTGAAATTTGGAAAAAAAAAAAAACTG
AAATATTTTCGTGATAAGTGATAGTGATATTCTTCTTTTATTTGCTACTGTGTCTCATGTACTAACATCG
ATTGCTTCATTCTTTTTGTTGCTATATTATATGTTTAGAGGTTGCTGCTTTGGTTATTGATAACGGTTCT
GGTATGTGTAAAGCCGGTTTTGCCGGTGACGACGCTCCTCGTGCTGTCTTCCCATCTATCGTCGGTAGAC
CAAGACACCAAGGTATCATGGTCGGTATGGGTCAAAAAGACTCCTACGTTGGTGATGAAGGGGATCCTCT
AGAGTCGACCTGCAGCCCAAGCTTATCGATACCGTCGACCTCGTCGAGGGGGGGCCCGGTACCAGCTTTT
GTTCCCTTTAGTGAGGGTTAATTTCGAGCTTGGCGTAATCATGGTCATAGCTGTTTCCTGTGTGAAATTG
TTATCCGCTCACAATTCCACACAACATACGAGCCGGAAGCATAAAGTGTAAAGCCTGGGGTGCCTAATGA
GTGAGCTAACTCACATTAATTGCGTTGCGCTCACTGCCCGCTTTCCAGTCGGGAAACCTGTCGTGCCAGC
TGCATTAATGAATCGGCCAACGCGCGGGGAGAGGCGGTTTGCGTATTGGGCGCTCTTCCGCTTCCTCGCT
CACTGACTCGCTGCGCTCGGTCGTTCGGCTGCGGCGAGCGGTATCAGCTCACTCAAAGGCGGTAATACGG
TTATCCACAGAATCAGGGGATAACGCAGGAAAGAACATGTGAGCAAAAGGCCAGCAAAAGGCCAGGAACC
GTAAAAAGGCCGCGTTGCTGGCGTTTTTCCATAGGCTCCGCCCCCCTGACGAGCATCACAAAAATCGACG
CTCAAGTCAGAGGTGGCGAAACCCGACAGGACTATAAAGATACCAGGCGTTTCCCCCTGGAAGCTCCCTC
GTGCGCTCTCCTGTTCCGACCCTGCCGCTTACCGGATACCTGTCCGCCTTTCTCCCTTCGGGAAGCGTGG
CGCTTTCTCATAGCTCACGCTGTAGGTATCTCAGTTCGGTGTAGGTCGTTCGCTCCAAGCTGGGCTGTGT
GCACGAACCCCCCGTTCAGCCCGACCGCTGCGCCTTATCCGGTAACTATCGTCTTGAGTCCAACCCGGTA
AGACACGACTTATCGCCACTGGCAGCAGCCACTGGTAACAGGATTAGCAGAGCGAGGTATGTAGGCGGTG
CTACAGAGTTCTTGAAGTGGTGGCCTAACTACGGCTACACTAGAAGAACAGTATTTGGTATCTGCGCTCT
GCTGAAGCCAGTTACCTTCGGAAAAAGAGTTGGTAGCTCTTGATCCGGCAAACAAACCACCGCTGGTAGC
GGTGGTTTTTTTGTTTGCAAGCAGCAGATTACGCGCAGAAAAAAAGGATCTCAAGAAGATCCTTTGATCT
TTTCTACGGGGTCTGACGCTCAGTGGAACGAAAACTCACGTTAAGGGATTTTGGTCATGAGATTATCAAA
AAGGATCTTCACCTAGATCCTTTTAAATTAAAAATGAAGTTTTAAATCAATCTAAAGTATATATGAGTAA
ACTTGGTCTGACAGTTACCAATGCTTAATCAGTGAGGCACCTATCTCAGCGATCTGTCTATTTCGTTCAT
CCATAGTTGCCTGACTCCCCGTCGTGTAGATAACTACGATACGGGAGGGCTTACCATCTGGCCCCAGTGC
TGCAATGATACCGCGAGACCCACGCTCACCGGCTCCAGATTTATCAGCAATAAACCAGCCAGCCGGAAGG
GCCGAGCGCAGAAGTGGTCCTGCAACTTTATCCGCCTCCATCCAGTCTATTAATTGTTGCCGGGAAGCTA
GAGTAAGTAGTTCGCCAGTTAATAGTTTGCGCAACGTTGTTGCCATTGCTACAGGCATCGTGGTGTCACG
CTCGTCGTTTGGTATGGCTTCATTCAGCTCCGGTTCCCAACGATCAAGGCGAGTTACATGATCCCCCATG
TTGTGCAAAAAAGCGGTTAGCTCCTTCGGTCCTCCGATCGTTGTCAGAAGTAAGTTGGCCGCAGTGTTAT
CACTCATGGTTATGGCAGCACTGCATAATTCTCTTACTGTCATGCCATCCGTAAGATGCTTTTCTGTGAC
TGGTGAGTACTCAACCAAGTCATTCTGAGAATAGTGTATGCGGCGACCGAGTTGCTCTTGCCCGGCGTCA
ATACGGGATAATACCGCGCCACATAGCAGAACTTTAAAAGTGCTCATCATTGGAAAACGTTCTTCGGGGC
GAAAACTCTCAAGGATCTTACCGCTGTTGAGATCCAGTTCGATGTAACCCACTCGTGCACCCAACTGATC
TTCAGCATCTTTTACTTTCACCAGCGTTTCTGGGTGAGCAAAAACAGGAAGGCAAAATGCCGCAAAAAAG
GGAATAAGGGCGACACGGAAATGTTGAATACTCATACTCTTCCTTTTTCAATATTATTGAAGCATTTATC
AGGGTTATTGTCTCATGAGCGGATACATATTTGAATGTATTTAGAAAAATAAACAAATAGGGGTTCCGCG
CACATTTCCCCGAAAAGTGCCACCTAAATTGTAAGCGTTAATATTTTGTTAAAATTCGCGTTAAATTTTT
GTTAAATCAGCTCATTTTTTAACCAATAGGCCGAAATCGGCAAAATCCCTTATAAATCAAAAGAATAGAC
CGAGATAGGGT
[37 nt withheld, positions 3022-3058]
AAAGAACGTGGACTCCAACGTCAAAGG
[49 nt withheld, positions 3086-3134]
T
[91 nt withheld, positions 3136-3226]
G
[124 nt withheld, positions 3228-3351]
CCCATTCGCCATTCAGGCTGCGCAACTGTTGGGAAGGGCGATCGGTGCGGGCCTCTTCGCTATTACGCCA
GCTGGCGAAAGGGGGATGTGCTGCAAGGCGATTAAGTTGGGTAACGCC
Features (pLannotate 1.2.2; 13 found; start..end, strand, type, name):
     47..65      +  promoter       T7 promoter: promoter for bacteriophage T7 RNA polymerase
    458..619     +  CDS            ACT1 (fragment): ACT_SACBA - Experimental evidence at protein level: Swiss-Prot protein existence level 1. Actins are highly conserved proteins that are involved in various types of cell motility and are ubiquitously expressed in all eukaryotic cells. From Saccharomyces bayanus (Yeast) (Saccharomyces uvarum x Saccharomyces eubayanus).
    620..645     +  misc_feature   MCS (fragment): pUC18/19 multiple cloning site
    705..723     -  promoter       T3 promoter: promoter for bacteriophage T3 RNA polymerase
    768..784     -  protein_bind   lac operator: The lac repressor binds to the lac operator to inhibit transcription in E. coli. This inhibition can be relieved by adding lactose or isopropyl-β-D-thiogalactopyranoside (IPTG). lac repressor encoded by lacI
    792..822     -  promoter       lac promoter: promoter for the E. coli lac operon
    837..858     -  protein_bind   CAP binding site: CAP binding activates transcription in the presence of cAMP. E. coli catabolite activator protein
    871..963     -  CDS            lacI (fragment): lac repressor; lacI; The lac repressor binds to the lac operator to inhibit transcription in E. coli. This inhibition can be relieved by adding lactose or isopropyl-β-D-thiogalactopyranoside (IPTG).
   1146..1734    -  rep_origin     ori: high-copy-number ColE1/pMB1/pBR322/pUC origin of replication
   1905..2765    -  CDS            AmpR: β-lactamase; bla; confers resistance to ampicillin, carbenicillin, and related antibiotics
   2766..2870    -  promoter       AmpR promoter: bla
   2923..3351    -  rep_origin     f1 ori (sequence partly withheld): f1 bacteriophage origin of replication; arrow indicates direction of (+) strand synthesis
   3356..44      -  CDS            lacZα (fragment) (across the origin): LacZα fragment of β-galactosidase; lacZ fragment
