[The description below was written by a language model from this plasmid's Addgene catalogue record and pLannotate feature annotations shown in this document.]
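Description:
puC19 preACT1(WTdel6) is a small, high-copy bacterial plasmid (about 3.5 kb in the sequenced record) that serves as a template for in vitro transcription of a Saccharomyces cerevisiae ACT1 (actin) pre-mRNA. The catalogue lists pUC19 as the backbone. It is propagated in E. coli through the ColE1/pUC-type origin and selected with ampicillin via the β-lactamase gene and its native promoter. The annotated sequence also contains an f1 phage origin, a T3 promoter on the opposite strand, and remnants of lacZα, the lac promoter/operator, the CAP site and a lacI fragment. An f1 origin and flanking phage promoters are not standard pUC19 features, so the actual backbone may be a phagemid-type derivative, although the record does not address this.

The payload lies downstream of a T7 promoter, which drives run-off synthesis of the actin transcript by T7 RNA polymerase. The feature table annotates only a short ACT1 coding fragment, matched by homology to a related Saccharomyces actin, which ends at a partial pUC multiple cloning site. The roughly 400 nt between the T7 promoter and this fragment is unannotated. It presumably holds the first exon and the intron expected of a pre-mRNA substrate, but the table does not confirm this.

According to the depositor, the transcript is a wild-type actin substrate for in vitro splicing reactions, linked to work on spliceosome fidelity factors in yeast. The "del6" designation is not defined in the record. The depositor comments state that this deletion could not be confirmed and advise checking the sequence before use.
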