Addgene plasmid #111324: puC19 preACT1(WTdel6)
Purpose: for T7 transcription of wt actin pre-mRNA (del6)
Depositing lab: Christine Guthrie. Depositing organization: University of California, San Francisco (UCSF). Publication: The Isy1p component of the NineTeen complex interacts with the ATPase Prp16p to regulate the fidelity of pre-mRNA splicing. Villa T, Guthrie C. Genes Dev. 2005 Aug 15;19(16):1894-904. doi: 10.1101/gad.1336305. PubMed 16103217.
Backbone
  Vector backbone: pUC19
  Vector type: Bacterial Expression
Growth in bacteria
  Bacterial resistance: Ampicillin, 100 μg/mL
  Growth temperature: 37°C
  Growth strain: DH5alpha
  Copy number: High Copy
Gene/Insert
  Gene/Insert name: ACT1
  Species: S. cerevisiae (budding yeast)
Terms and licenses: Academic/Nonprofit Terms; Industry Terms: Not Available to Industry
Depositor comments: for use in in vitro splicing reactions Could not confirm del6- Please look at sequence before using.
How to cite: puC19 preACT1(WTdel6) was a gift from Christine Guthrie (Addgene plasmid # 111324 ; http://n2t.net/addgene:111324 ; RRID:Addgene_111324)
