>Addgene plasmid #111324 | puC19 preACT1(WTdel6) | addgene partial sequence | sequence record 215918 | M13-F20 5'-TGTAAAACGACGGCCAGT-3'
NNNNNNANNNNNNAGGGCGATTGGAGCTCGCCCCTTTTAGATTTTTCACGCTTACTGCTTTTTTCTTCCC
AAGATCGAAAATTTACTGAATTAACAATGGATTCTGGTATGTTCTAGCGCTTGCACCATCCCATTTAACT
GTAAGAAGAATTGCACGGTCCCAATTGCTCGAGAGATTTCTCTTTTACCTTTTTTTACTATTTTTCACTC
TCCCATAACCTCCTATATTGACTGATCTGTAATAACCACGATATTATTGGAATAAATAGGGGCTTGAAAT
TTGGAAAAAAAAAAAAACTGAAATATTTTCGTGATAAGTGATAGTGATATTCTTCTTTTATTTGCTACTG
TGTCTCATGTACTAACATCGATTGCTTCATTCTTTTTGTTGCTATATTATATGTTTAGAGGTTGCTGCTT
TGGTTATTGATAACGGTTCTGGTATGTGTAAAGCCGGTTTTGCCGGTGACGACGCTCCTCGTGCTGTCTT
CCCATCTATCGTCGGTAGACCAAGACACCAAGGTATCATGGTCGGTATGGGTCAAAAAGACTCCTACGTT
GGTGATGAAGGGGATCCTCTAGAGTCGACCTGCAGCCCAAGCTTATCGATACCGTCGACCTCGTCGAGGG
GGGGCCCGGTACCAGCTTTTGTTCCCTTTAGTGAGGGTTAATTTCGAGCTTGGCGTAATCATGGTCATAG
CTGTTTCCTGTGTGAAATTGTTATCCGCTCACAATTCCACACAACATACGAGCCGGAAGCATAAAGTGTA
AAGCCTGGGGGTGCCTAATGAGTGAGCTAACTCACATTAATTGCGTTGCGCTCACTGCCCGCTTTCCAGT
CGGGAAACCTGTCGTGCCAGCTGCATTAATGAATCGGCCAACGCGCGGGGANAGGCGGTTTGCGTATTGG
GCGCTCTTCCGCTTCCTCGCTCACTGACTCGCTGCGCTCGGTCGTTCGGCTGCGGCGAGCGGTATCAGCT
CACTCAANN
